Addgene plasmid #164237: pLENTI CMV GFP-TREX1 D272fs BLAST
Purpose: lentiviral plasmid for GFP-TREX1 D272fs
Depositing lab: John Maciejowski. Depositing organization: Memorial Sloan-Kettering Cancer Center. Publication: ER-directed TREX1 limits cGAS activation at micronuclei. Mohr L, Toufektchan E, von Morgen P, Chu K, Kapoor A, Maciejowski J. Mol Cell. 2021 Jan 12. pii: S1097-2765(20)30958-8. doi: 10.1016/j.molcel.2020.12.037. PubMed 33476576.
Backbone
  Vector backbone: pLenti CMV GFP Blast
  Backbone size w/o insert (bp): 8367
  Total vector size (bp): 9199
  Vector type: Mammalian Expression, Lentiviral
  Selectable markers: Blasticidin
Growth in bacteria
  Bacterial resistance: Ampicillin, 100 μg/mL
  Growth temperature: 30°C
  Growth strain: NEB Stable
  Copy number: High Copy
Gene/Insert
  Gene/Insert name: TREX1
  Species: H. sapiens (human)
  Insert size (bp): 832
  Mutation: D272 frame shift mutation
  GenBank ID: NM_033629.6
  Entrez Gene: TREX1 (a.k.a. AGS1, CRV, DRN3, HERNS, RVCLS)
  Promoter: CMV
  Tag / fusion protein: GFP (N terminal on backbone)
  Cloning method: Gibson Cloning
  Sequencing primers: 5′ ggacgacggcaactacaagac
Terms and licenses: Academic/Nonprofit Terms; Industry Terms: Not Available to Industry
How to cite: pLENTI CMV GFP-TREX1 D272fs BLAST was a gift from John Maciejowski (Addgene plasmid # 164237 ; http://n2t.net/addgene:164237 ; RRID:Addgene_164237)
