[The description below was written by a language model from this plasmid's Addgene catalogue record and pLannotate feature annotations shown in this document.]
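Description:
pLENTI CMV GFP-TREX1 D272fs BLAST is a lentiviral transfer plasmid for mammalian expression, built on the pLenti CMV GFP Blast backbone. It delivers a GFP-tagged frameshift mutant of human TREX1, the major cellular 3'-to-5' DNA exonuclease. In bacteria it is maintained through a high-copy ColE1/pUC origin with ampicillin resistance, and an f1 origin is also present. The viral cassette begins with an RSV promoter fused to a truncated HIV-1 5' LTR, which drives production of the genomic RNA in packaging cells. This is followed by the Ψ packaging signal with a gag fragment, the RRE for Rev-dependent nuclear export, and the cPPT/CTS. A truncated LTR followed by an SV40 poly(A) signal closes the cassette.

Within the provirus, the CMV enhancer/promoter drives EGFP joined through a short attB1-containing linker to the N-terminus of the TREX1 coding fragment carrying the D272 frameshift. A WPRE downstream enhances transcript expression. A separate SV40 promoter, with an EM7 bacterial promoter, expresses blasticidin S deaminase so that transduced cells can be selected with blasticidin. The frameshift alters the protein from residue 272 onward, so the native C-terminal region is lost. The associated study concerns ER-directed TREX1 limiting cGAS activation at micronuclei, which suggests use of the construct to follow the localisation and function of this variant in stably transduced cells.

The full 9,209 nt sequence record matches this design. A second, 7,291 nt sequencing record filed under the same entry instead shows a U6 promoter with gRNA scaffold and an EF-1α core promoter driving puromycin resistance, with no GFP, TREX1 or blasticidin marker. It appears to represent a different lentiviral guide RNA vector rather than this plasmid.
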