Features (pLannotate 1.2.2; 31 found; start..end, strand, type, name):
      1..181     +  LTR            5' LTR (truncated): truncated 5' long terminal repeat (LTR) from HIV-1
    228..353     +  misc_feature   HIV-1 Ψ: packaging signal of human immunodeficiency virus type 1
    337..700     +  CDS            HIV-1 gag (fragment): gag protein from human immunodeficiency virus 1; gag
    846..1079    +  misc_feature   RRE: The Rev response element (RRE) of HIV-1 allows for Rev-dependent mRNA export from the nucleus to the cytoplasm.
   1456..1556    +  CDS            Rev (fragment): human immunodeficiency virus 1 (HIV-1) Rev protein; rev; enhances nuclear export of unspliced and incompletely spliced viral mRNAs
   1575..1691    +  misc_feature   cPPT/CTS: central polypurine tract and central termination sequence of HIV-1
   1714..2017    +  enhancer       CMV enhancer: human cytomegalovirus immediate early enhancer
   2018..2221    +  promoter       CMV promoter: human cytomegalovirus (CMV) immediate early promoter
   2317..3033    +  CDS            EGFP: EGFP is a basic (constitutively fluorescent) green fluorescent protein published in 1996, derived from Aequorea victoria. It is reported to be a rapidly-maturing weak dimer with moderate acid sensitivity.
   3043..3067    +  protein_bind   attB1: mutant version of attB; recombination site for the Gateway® BP reaction BP Clonase™
   3070..3879    +  CDS            TREX1 (fragment): TREX1_HUMAN - Experimental evidence at protein level: Swiss-Prot protein existence level 1. Major cellular 3'-to-5' DNA exonuclease which digests single- stranded DNA (ssDNA) and double-stranded DNA (dsDNA) with mismatched 3' termini. Prevents cell-intrinsic initiation of autoimmunity. Acts by metabolizing DNA fragments from endogenous retroelements, including L1, LTR and SINE elements. Unless degraded, these DNA fragments accumulate in the cytosol and activate the IFN-stimulatory DNA (ISD) response and innate immune signaling. Prevents chronic ATM-dependent checkpoint activation, by processin
   3929..4517    +  misc_feature   WPRE: woodchuck hepatitis virus posttranscriptional regulatory element
   4573..4902    +  promoter       SV40 promoter: SV40 enhancer and early promoter
   4950..4997    +  promoter       EM7 promoter: synthetic bacterial promoter&nbsp
   5016..5414    +  CDS            BSD: blasticidin S deaminase; Aspergillus terreus BSD; confers resistance to blasticidin
   5431..5568    +  CDS            nef (fragment): NEF_HV1LA - Experimental evidence at protein level: Swiss-Prot protein existence level 1. Extracellular Nef protein targets CD4(+) T-lymphocytes for apoptosis by interacting with CXCR4 surface receptors. From Human immunodeficiency virus type 1 group M subtype B (isolate Lai) (HIV-1).
   5554..5734    +  LTR            5' LTR (truncated): truncated 5' long terminal repeat (LTR) from HIV-1
   5806..5927    +  polyA_signal   SV40 poly(A) signal: SV40 polyadenylation signal
   5967..6102    +  rep_origin     SV40 ori: SV40 origin of replication
   6123..6141    -  promoter       T7 promoter: promoter for bacteriophage T7 RNA polymerase
   6149..6304    +  CDS            lacZα (fragment): LacZα fragment of β-galactosidase; lacZ fragment
   6309..6737    +  rep_origin     f1 ori (sequence partly withheld): f1 bacteriophage origin of replication; arrow indicates direction of (+) strand synthesis
   6790..6894    +  promoter       AmpR promoter: bla
   6895..7755    +  CDS            AmpR: β-lactamase; bla; confers resistance to ampicillin, carbenicillin, and related antibiotics
   7926..8514    +  rep_origin     ori: high-copy-number ColE1/pMB1/pBR322/pUC origin of replication
   8697..8789    +  CDS            lacI (fragment): lac repressor; lacI; The lac repressor binds to the lac operator to inhibit transcription in E. coli. This inhibition can be relieved by adding lactose or isopropyl-β-D-thiogalactopyranoside (IPTG).
   8802..8823    +  protein_bind   CAP binding site: CAP binding activates transcription in the presence of cAMP. E. coli catabolite activator protein
   8838..8868    +  promoter       lac promoter: promoter for the E. coli lac operon
   8876..8892    +  protein_bind   lac operator: The lac repressor binds to the lac operator to inhibit transcription in E. coli. This inhibition can be relieved by adding lactose or isopropyl-β-D-thiogalactopyranoside (IPTG). lac repressor encoded by lacI
   8937..8955    +  promoter       T3 promoter: promoter for bacteriophage T3 RNA polymerase
   8983..9209    +  promoter       RSV promoter: Rous sarcoma virus enhancer/promoter
>Addgene plasmid #164237 | pLENTI CMV GFP-TREX1 D272fs BLAST | addgene full sequence | sequence record 347609 | Addgene NGS Result
GGGTCTCTCTGGTTAGACCAGATCTGAGCCTGGGAGCTCTCTGGCTAACTAGGGAACCCACTGCTTAAGC
CTCAATAAAGCTTGCCTTGAGTGCTTCAAGTAGTGTGTGCCCGTCTGTTGTGTGACTCTGGTAACTAGAG
ATCCCTCAGACCCTTTTAGTCAGTGTGGAAAATCTCTAGCAGTGGCGCCCGAACAGGGACTTGAAAGCGA
AAGGGAAACCAGAGGAGCTCTCTCGACGCAGGACTCGGCTTGCTGAAGCGCGCACGGCAAGAGGCGAGGG
GCGGCGACTGGTGAGTACGCCAAAAATTTTGACTAGCGGAGGCTAGAAGGAGAGAGATGGGTGCGAGAGC
GTCAGTATTAAGCGGGGGAGAATTAGATCGCGATGGGAAAAAATTCGGTTAAGGCCAGGGGGAAAGAAAA
AATATAAATTAAAACATATAGTATGGGCAAGCAGGGAGCTAGAACGATTCGCAGTTAATCCTGGCCTGTT
AGAAACATCAGAAGGCTGTAGACAAATACTGGGACAGCTACAACCATCCCTTCAGACAGGATCAGAAGAA
CTTAGATCATTATATAATACAGTAGCAACCCTCTATTGTGTGCATCAAAGGATAGAGATAAAAGACACCA
AGGAAGCTTTAGACAAGATAGAGGAAGAGCAAAACAAAAGTAAGACCACCGCACAGCAAGCGGCCGCTGA
TCTTCAGACCTGGAGGAGGAGATATGAGGGACAATTGGAGAAGTGAATTATATAAATATAAAGTAGTAAA
AATTGAACCATTAGGAGTAGCACCCACCAAGGCAAAGAGAAGAGTGGTGCAGAGAGAAAAAAGAGCAGTG
GGAATAGGAGCTTTGTTCCTTGGGTTCTTGGGAGCAGCAGGAAGCACTATGGGCGCAGCGTCAATGACGC
TGACGGTACAGGCCAGACAATTATTGTCTGGTATAGTGCAGCAGCAGAACAATTTGCTGAGGGCTATTGA
GGCGCAACAGCATCTGTTGCAACTCACAGTCTGGGGCATCAAGCAGCTCCAGGCAAGAATCCTGGCTGTG
GAAAGATACCTAAAGGATCAACAGCTCCTGGGGATTTGGGGTTGCTCTGGAAAACTCATTTGCACCACTG
CTGTGCCTTGGAATGCTAGTTGGAGTAATAAATCTCTGGAACAGATTTGGAATCACACGACCTGGATGGA
GTGGGACAGAGAAATTAACAATTACACAAGCTTAATACACTCCTTAATTGAAGAATCGCAAAACCAGCAA
GAAAAGAATGAACAAGAATTATTGGAATTAGATAAATGGGCAAGTTTGTGGAATTGGTTTAACATAACAA
ATTGGCTGTGGTATATAAAATTATTCATAATGATAGTAGGAGGCTTGGTAGGTTTAAGAATAGTTTTTGC
TGTACTTTCTATAGTGAATAGAGTTAGGCAGGGATATTCACCATTATCGTTTCAGACCCACCTCCCAACC
CCGAGGGGACCCGACAGGCCCGAAGGAATAGAAGAAGAAGGTGGAGAGAGAGACAGAGACAGATCCATTC
GATTAGTGAACGGATCTCGACGGTATCGGTTAACTTTTAAAAGAAAAGGGGGGATTGGGGGGTACAGTGC
AGGGGAAAGAATAGTAGACATAATAGCAACAGACATACAAACTAAAGAATTACAAAAACAAATTACAAAA
TTCAAAATTTTATCGATAAGCTTGGGAGTTCCGCGTTACATAACTTACGGTAAATGGCCCGCCTGGCTGA
CCGCCCAACGACCCCCGCCCATTGACGTCAATAATGACGTATGTTCCCATAGTAACGCCAATAGGGACTT
TCCATTGACGTCAATGGGTGGAGTATTTACGGTAAACTGCCCACTTGGCAGTACATCAAGTGTATCATAT
GCCAAGTACGCCCCCTATTGACGTCAATGACGGTAAATGGCCCGCCTGGCATTATGCCCAGTACATGACC
TTATGGGACTTTCCTACTTGGCAGTACATCTACGTATTAGTCATCGCTATTACCATGGTGATGCGGTTTT
GGCAGTACATCAATGGGCGTGGATAGCGGTTTGACTCACGGGGATTTCCAAGTCTCCACCCCATTGACGT
CAATGGGAGTTTGTTTTGGCACCAAAATCAACGGGACTTTCCAAAATGTCGTAACAACTCCGCCCCATTG
ACGCAAATGGGCGGTAGGCGTGTACGGTGGGAGGTCTATATAAGCAGAGCTCGTTTAGTGAACCGTCAGA
TCGCCTGGAGACGCCATCCACGCTGTTTTGACCTCCATAGAAGACACCGACTCTAGAGGATCCACCGGTC
GCCACCATGGTGAGCAAGGGCGAGGAGCTGTTCACCGGGGTGGTGCCCATCCTGGTCGAGCTGGACGGCG
ACGTAAACGGCCACAAGTTCAGCGTGTCCGGCGAGGGCGAGGGCGATGCCACCTACGGCAAGCTGACCCT
GAAGTTCATCTGCACCACCGGCAAGCTGCCCGTGCCCTGGCCCACCCTCGTGACCACCCTGACCTACGGC
GTGCAGTGCTTCAGCCGCTACCCCGACCACATGAAGCAGCACGACTTCTTCAAGTCCGCCATGCCCGAAG
GCTACGTCCAGGAGCGCACCATCTTCTTCAAGGACGACGGCAACTACAAGACCCGCGCCGAGGTGAAGTT
CGAGGGCGACACCCTGGTGAACCGCATCGAGCTGAAGGGCATCGACTTCAAGGAGGACGGCAACATCCTG
GGGCACAAGCTGGAGTACAACTACAACAGCCACAACGTCTATATCATGGCCGACAAGCAGAAGAACGGCA
TCAAGGTGAACTTCAAGATCCGCCACAACATCGAGGACGGCAGCGTGCAGCTCGCCGACCACTACCAGCA
GAACACCCCCATCGGCGACGGCCCCGTGCTGCTGCCCGACAACCACTACCTGAGCACCCAGTCCGCCCTG
AGCAAAGACCCCAACGAGAAGCGCGATCACATGGTCCTGCTGGAGTTCGTGACCGCCGCCGGGATCACTC
TCGGCATGGACGAGCTGTACAAGACCGGATCAACAAGTTTGTACAAAAAAGCAGGCTGGGGCTCGCAGGC
CCTGCCCCCGGGGCCCATGCAGACCCTCATCTTTTTCGACATGGAGGCCACTGGCTTGCCCTTCTCCCAG
CCCAAGGTCACGGAGCTGTGCCTGCTGGCTGTCCACAGATGTGCCCTGGAGAGCCCCCCCACCTCTCAGG
GGCCACCTCCCACAGTTCCTCCACCACCGCGTGTGGTAGACAAGCTCTCCCTGTGTGTGGCTCCGGGGAA
GGCCTGCAGCCCTGCAGCCAGCGAGATCACAGGTCTGAGCACAGCTGTGCTGGCAGCGCATGGGCGTCAA
TGTTTTGATGACAACCTGGCCAACCTGCTCCTAGCCTTCCTGCGGCGCCAGCCACAGCCCTGGTGCCTGG
TGGCACACAATGGTGACCGCTACGACTTCCCCCTGCTCCAAGCAGAGCTGGCTATGCTGGGCCTCACCAG
TGCTCTGGATGGTGCCTTCTGTGTGGATAGCATCACTGCGCTGAAGGCCCTGGAGCGAGCAAGCAGCCCC
TCAGAACACGGCCCAAGGAAGAGCTATAGCCTAGGCAGCATCTACACTCGCCTGTATGGGCAGTCCCCTC
CAGACTCGCACACGGCTGAGGGTGATGTCCTGGCCCTGCTCAGCATCTGTCAGTGGAGACCACAGGCCCT
GCTGCGGTGGGTGGATGCTCACGCCAGGCCTTTCGGCACCATCAGGCCCATGTATGGGGTCACAGCCTCT
GCTAGGACCAAGCCAAGACCATCTGCTGTCACAACCACTGCACACCTGGCCACAACCAGGAACACTAGTC
CCAGCCTTGGAGAGAGCAGGGGTACCAAAAGGATCTTCCTCCAGTGAAGGACCGGTGAAGTAAAGCGGCC
GCGTCGACAATCAACCTCTGGATTACAAAATTTGTGAAAGATTGACTGGTATTCTTAACTATGTTGCTCC
TTTTACGCTATGTGGATACGCTGCTTTAATGCCTTTGTATCATGCTATTGCTTCCCGTATGGCTTTCATT
TTCTCCTCCTTGTATAAATCCTGGTTGCTGTCTCTTTATGAGGAGTTGTGGCCCGTTGTCAGGCAACGTG
GCGTGGTGTGCACTGTGTTTGCTGACGCAACCCCCACTGGTTGGGGCATTGCCACCACCTGTCAGCTCCT
TTCCGGGACTTTCGCTTTCCCCCTCCCTATTGCCACGGCGGAACTCATCGCCGCCTGCCTTGCCCGCTGC
TGGACAGGGGCTCGGCTGTTGGGCACTGACAATTCCGTGGTGTTGTCGGGGAAGCTGACGTCCTTTCCAT
GGCTGCTCGCCTGTGTTGCCACCTGGATTCTGCGCGGGACGTCCTTCTGCTACGTCCCTTCGGCCCTCAA
TCCAGCGGACCTTCCTTCCCGCGGCCTGCTGCCGGCTCTGCGGCCTCTTCCGCGTCTTCGCCTTCGCCCT
CAGACGAGTCGGATCTCCCTTTGGGCCGCCTCCCCGCCTGGAATTCTGCAGATATCCGGTTAGTAATGAG
TTTGGAATTAATTCTGTGGAATGTGTGTCAGTTAGGGTGTGGAAAGTCCCCAGGCTCCCCAGCAGGCAGA
AGTATGCAAAGCATGCATCTCAATTAGTCAGCAACCAGGTGTGGAAAGTCCCCAGGCTCCCCAGCAGGCA
GAAGTATGCAAAGCATGCATCTCAATTAGTCAGCAACCATAGTCCCGCCCCTAACTCCGCCCATCCCGCC
CCTAACTCCGCCCAGTTCCGCCCATTCTCCGCCCCATGGCTGACTAATTTTTTTTATTTATGCAGAGGCC
GAGGCCGCCTCTGCCTCTGAGCTATTCCAGAAGTAGTGAGGAGGCTTTTTTGGAGGCCTAGGCTTTTGCA
AAAAGCTCCCGGGAGCTTGTATATCCATTTTCGGATCTGATCAGCACGTGTTGACAATTAATCATCGGCA
TAGTATATCGGCATAGTATAATACGACAAGGTGAGGAACTAAACCATGGCCAAGCCTTTGTCTCAAGAAG
AATCCACCCTCATTGAAAGAGCAACGGCTACAATCAACAGCATCCCCATCTCTGAAGACTACAGCGTCGC
CAGCGCAGCTCTCTCTAGCGACGGCCGCATCTTCACTGGTGTCAATGTATATCATTTTACTGGGGGACCT
TGTGCAGAACTCGTGGTGCTGGGCACTGCTGCTGCTGCGGCAGCTGGCAACCTGACTTGTATCGTCGCGA
TCGGAAATGAGAACAGGGGCATCTTGAGCCCCTGCGGACGGTGCCGACAGGTGCTTCTCGATCTGCATCC
TGGGATCAAAGCCATAGTGAAGGACAGTGATGGACAGCCGACGGCAGTTGGGATTCGTGAATTGCTGCCC
TCTGGTTATGTGTGGGAGGGCTAAGCACAATTCGAGCTCGGTACCTTTAAGACCAATGACTTACAAGGCA
GCTGTAGATCTTAGCCACTTTTTAAAAGAAAAGGGGGGACTGGAAGGGCTAGCTCACTCCCAACGAAGAC
AAGATCTGCTTTTTGCTTGTACTGGGTCTCTCTGGTTAGACCAGATCTGAGCCTGGGAGCTCTCTGGCTA
ACTAGGGAACCCACTGCTTAAGCCTCAATAAAGCTTGCCTTGAGTGCTTCAAGTAGTGTGTGCCCGTCTG
TTGTGTGACTCTGGTAACTAGAGATCCCTCAGACCCTTTTAGTCAGTGTGGAAAATCTCTAGCAGTAGTA
GTTCATGTCATCTTATTATTCAGTATTTATAACTTGCAAAGAAATGAATATCAGAGAGTGAGAGGAACTT
GTTTATTGCAGCTTATAATGGTTACAAATAAAGCAATAGCATCACAAATTTCACAAATAAAGCATTTTTT
TCACTGCATTCTAGTTGTGGTTTGTCCAAACTCATCAATGTATCTTATCATGTCTGGCTCTAGCTATCCC
GCCCCTAACTCCGCCCATCCCGCCCCTAACTCCGCCCAGTTCCGCCCATTCTCCGCCCCATGGCTGACTA
ATTTTTTTTATTTATGCAGAGGCCGAGGCCGCCTCGGCCTCTGAGCTATTCCAGAAGTAGTGAGGAGGCT
TTTTTGGAGGCCTAGGGACGTACCCAATTCGCCCTATAGTGAGTCGTATTACGCGCGCTCACTGGCCGTC
GTTTTACAACGTCGTGACTGGGAAAACCCTGGCGTTACCCAACTTAATCGCCTTGCAGCACATCCCCCTT
TCGCCAGCTGGCGTAATAGCGAAGAGGCCCGCACCGATCGCCCTTCCCAACAGTTGCGCAGCCTGAATGG
CGAATGGG
[124 nt withheld, positions 6309-6432]
C
[91 nt withheld, positions 6434-6524]
A
[49 nt withheld, positions 6526-6574]
CCTTTGACGTTGGAGTCCACGTTCTTT
[37 nt withheld, positions 6602-6638]
ACCCTATCTCGGTCTATTCTTTTGATTTATAAGGGATTTTGCCGATTTCGGCCTATTGGTTAAAAAATGA
GCTGATTTAACAAAAATTTAACGCGAATTTTAACAAAATATTAACGCTTACAATTTAGGTGGCACTTTTC
GGGGAAATGTGCGCGGAACCCCTATTTGTTTATTTTTCTAAATACATTCAAATATGTATCCGCTCATGAG
ACAATAACCCTGATAAATGCTTCAATAATATTGAAAAAGGAAGAGTATGAGTATTCAACATTTCCGTGTC
GCCCTTATTCCCTTTTTTGCGGCATTTTGCCTTCCTGTTTTTGCTCACCCAGAAACGCTGGTGAAAGTAA
AAGATGCTGAAGATCAGTTGGGTGCACGAGTGGGTTACATCGAACTGGATCTCAACAGCGGTAAGATCCT
TGAGAGTTTTCGCCCCGAAGAACGTTTTCCAATGATGAGCACTTTTAAAGTTCTGCTATGTGGCGCGGTA
TTATCCCGTATTGACGCCGGGCAAGAGCAACTCGGTCGCCGCATACACTATTCTCAGAATGACTTGGTTG
AGTACTCACCAGTCACAGAAAAGCATCTTACGGATGGCATGACAGTAAGAGAATTATGCAGTGCTGCCAT
AACCATGAGTGATAACACTGCGGCCAACTTACTTCTGACAACGATCGGAGGACCGAAGGAGCTAACCGCT
TTTTTGCACAACATGGGGGATCATGTAACTCGCCTTGATCGTTGGGAACCGGAGCTGAATGAAGCCATAC
CAAACGACGAGCGTGACACCACGATGCCTGTAGCAATGGCAACAACGTTGCGCAAACTATTAACTGGCGA
ACTACTTACTCTAGCTTCCCGGCAACAATTAATAGACTGGATGGAGGCGGATAAAGTTGCAGGACCACTT
CTGCGCTCGGCCCTTCCGGCTGGCTGGTTTATTGCTGATAAATCTGGAGCCGGTGAGCGTGGGTCTCGCG
GTATCATTGCAGCACTGGGGCCAGATGGTAAGCCCTCCCGTATCGTAGTTATCTACACGACGGGGAGTCA
GGCAACTATGGATGAACGAAATAGACAGATCGCTGAGATAGGTGCCTCACTGATTAAGCATTGGTAACTG
TCAGACCAAGTTTACTCATATATACTTTAGATTGATTTAAAACTTCATTTTTAATTTAAAAGGATCTAGG
TGAAGATCCTTTTTGATAATCTCATGACCAAAATCCCTTAACGTGAGTTTTCGTTCCACTGAGCGTCAGA
CCCCGTAGAAAAGATCAAAGGATCTTCTTGAGATCCTTTTTTTCTGCGCGTAATCTGCTGCTTGCAAACA
AAAAAACCACCGCTACCAGCGGTGGTTTGTTTGCCGGATCAAGAGCTACCAACTCTTTTTCCGAAGGTAA
CTGGCTTCAGCAGAGCGCAGATACCAAATACTGTTCTTCTAGTGTAGCCGTAGTTAGGCCACCACTTCAA
GAACTCTGTAGCACCGCCTACATACCTCGCTCTGCTAATCCTGTTACCAGTGGCTGCTGCCAGTGGCGAT
AAGTCGTGTCTTACCGGGTTGGACTCAAGACGATAGTTACCGGATAAGGCGCAGCGGTCGGGCTGAACGG
GGGGTTCGTGCACACAGCCCAGCTTGGAGCGAACGACCTACACCGAACTGAGATACCTACAGCGTGAGCT
ATGAGAAAGCGCCACGCTTCCCGAAGGGAGAAAGGCGGACAGGTATCCGGTAAGCGGCAGGGTCGGAACA
GGAGAGCGCACGAGGGAGCTTCCAGGGGGAAACGCCTGGTATCTTTATAGTCCTGTCGGGTTTCGCCACC
TCTGACTTGAGCGTCGATTTTTGTGATGCTCGTCAGGGGGGCGGAGCCTATGGAAAAACGCCAGCAACGC
GGCCTTTTTACGGTTCCTGGCCTTTTGCTGGCCTTTTGCTCACATGTTCTTTCCTGCGTTATCCCCTGAT
TCTGTGGATAACCGTATTACCGCCTTTGAGTGAGCTGATACCGCTCGCCGCAGCCGAACGACCGAGCGCA
GCGAGTCAGTGAGCGAGGAAGCGGAAGAGCGCCCAATACGCAAACCGCCTCTCCCCGCGCGTTGGCCGAT
TCATTAATGCAGCTGGCACGACAGGTTTCCCGACTGGAAAGCGGGCAGTGAGCGCAACGCAATTAATGTG
AGTTAGCTCACTCATTAGGCACCCCAGGCTTTACACTTTATGCTTCCGGCTCGTATGTTGTGTGGAATTG
TGAGCGGATAACAATTTCACACAGGAAACAGCTATGACCATGATTACGCCAAGCGCGCAATTAACCCTCA
CTAAAGGGAACAAAAGCTGGAGCTGCAAGCTTAATGTAGTCTTATGCAATACTCTTGTAGTCTTGCAACA
TGGTAACGATGAGTTAGCAACATGCCTTACAAGGAGAGAAAAAGCACCGTGCATGCCGATTGGTGGAAGT
AAGGTGGTACGATCGTGCCTTATTAGGAAGGCAACAGACGGGTCTGACATGGATTGGACGAACCACTGAA
TTGCCGCATTGCAGAGATATTGTATTTAAGTGCCTAGCTCGATACATAAAC
