Features (pLannotate 1.2.2; 27 found; start..end, strand, type, name):
    584..676     +  CDS            lacI (fragment): lac repressor; lacI; The lac repressor binds to the lac operator to inhibit transcription in E. coli. This inhibition can be relieved by adding lactose or isopropyl-β-D-thiogalactopyranoside (IPTG).
    689..710     +  protein_bind   CAP binding site: CAP binding activates transcription in the presence of cAMP. E. coli catabolite activator protein
    725..755     +  promoter       lac promoter: promoter for the E. coli lac operon
    763..779     +  protein_bind   lac operator: The lac repressor binds to the lac operator to inhibit transcription in E. coli. This inhibition can be relieved by adding lactose or isopropyl-β-D-thiogalactopyranoside (IPTG). lac repressor encoded by lacI
    824..842     +  promoter       T3 promoter: promoter for bacteriophage T3 RNA polymerase
    870..1096    +  promoter       RSV promoter: Rous sarcoma virus enhancer/promoter
   1097..1277    +  LTR            5' LTR (truncated): truncated 5' long terminal repeat (LTR) from HIV-1
   1324..1449    +  misc_feature   HIV-1 Ψ: packaging signal of human immunodeficiency virus type 1
   1433..1796    +  CDS            HIV-1 gag (fragment): gag protein from human immunodeficiency virus 1; gag
   1942..2175    +  misc_feature   RRE: The Rev response element (RRE) of HIV-1 allows for Rev-dependent mRNA export from the nucleus to the cytoplasm.
   2552..2578    +  CDS            Rev (fragment): human immunodeficiency virus 1 (HIV-1) Rev protein; rev; enhances nuclear export of unspliced and incompletely spliced viral mRNAs
   2582..2822    +  promoter       U6 promoter: RNA polymerase III promoter for human U6 snRNA
   2852..2927    +  misc_RNA       gRNA scaffold: guide RNA scaffold for the Streptococcus pyogenes CRISPR/Cas9 system
   2975..3092    +  misc_feature   cPPT/CTS: central polypurine tract and central termination sequence of HIV-1
   3161..3372    +  promoter       EF-1α core promoter: core promoter for human elongation factor EF-1α
   3398..3997    +  CDS            PuroR (fragment): puromycin N-acetyltransferase; pac from Streptomyces; confers resistance to puromycin
   4013..4601    +  misc_feature   WPRE: woodchuck hepatitis virus posttranscriptional regulatory element
   4652..4671    +  misc_feature   cPPT/CTS (fragment): central polypurine tract and central termination sequence of HIV-1
   4673..4906    +  LTR            3' LTR (ΔU3): self-inactivating 3' long terminal repeat (LTR) from HIV-1
   4984..5105    +  polyA_signal   SV40 poly(A) signal: SV40 polyadenylation signal
   5145..5280    +  rep_origin     SV40 ori: SV40 origin of replication
   5301..5319    -  promoter       T7 promoter: promoter for bacteriophage T7 RNA polymerase
   5327..5482    +  CDS            lacZα (fragment): LacZα fragment of β-galactosidase; lacZ fragment
   5487..5915    +  rep_origin     f1 ori (sequence partly withheld): f1 bacteriophage origin of replication; arrow indicates direction of (+) strand synthesis
   5968..6072    +  promoter       AmpR promoter: bla
   6073..6933    +  CDS            AmpR: β-lactamase; bla; confers resistance to ampicillin, carbenicillin, and related antibiotics
   7104..401     +  rep_origin     ori (across the origin): high-copy-number ColE1/pMB1/pBR322/pUC origin of replication
>Addgene plasmid #164237 | pLENTI CMV GFP-TREX1 D272fs BLAST Sequencing Result | analyzer sequence | sequence record 329080
CTGTAGCACCGCCTACATACCTCGCTCTGCTAATCCTGTTACCAGTGGCTGCTGCCAGTGGCGATAAGTC
GTGTCTTACCGGGTTGGACTCAAGACGATAGTTACCGGATAAGGCGCAGCGGTCGGGCTGAACGGGGGGT
TCGTGCACACAGCCCAGCTTGGAGCGAACGACCTACACCGAACTGAGATACCTACAGCGTGAGCTATGAG
AAAGCGCCACGCTTCCCGAAGGGAGAAAGGCGGACAGGTATCCGGTAAGCGGCAGGGTCGGAACAGGAGA
GCGCACGAGGGAGCTTCCAGGGGGAAACGCCTGGTATCTTTATAGTCCTGTCGGGTTTCGCCACCTCTGA
CTTGAGCGTCGATTTTTGTGATGCTCGTCAGGGGGGCGGAGCCTATGGAAAAACGCCAGCAACGCGGCCT
TTTTACGGTTCCTGGCCTTTTGCTGGCCTTTTGCTCACATGTTCTTTCCTGCGTTATCCCCTGATTCTGT
GGATAACCGTATTACCGCCTTTGAGTGAGCTGATACCGCTCGCCGCAGCCGAACGACCGAGCGCAGCGAG
TCAGTGAGCGAGGAAGCGGAAGAGCGCCCAATACGCAAACCGCCTCTCCCCGCGCGTTGGCCGATTCATT
AATGCAGCTGGCACGACAGGTTTCCCGACTGGAAAGCGGGCAGTGAGCGCAACGCAATTAATGTGAGTTA
GCTCACTCATTAGGCACCCCAGGCTTTACACTTTATGCTTCCGGCTCGTATGTTGTGTGGAATTGTGAGC
GGATAACAATTTCACACAGGAAACAGCTATGACCATGATTACGCCAAGCGCGCAATTAACCCTCACTAAA
GGGAACAAAAGCTGGAGCTGCAAGCTTAATGTAGTCTTATGCAATACTCTTGTAGTCTTGCAACATGGTA
ACGATGAGTTAGCAACATGCCTTACAAGGAGAGAAAAAGCACCGTGCATGCCGATTGGTGGAAGTAAGGT
GGTACGATCGTGCCTTATTAGGAAGGCAACAGACGGGTCTGACATGGATTGGACGAACCACTGAATTGCC
GCATTGCAGAGATATTGTATTTAAGTGCCTAGCTCGATACATAAACGGGTCTCTCTGGTTAGACCAGATC
TGAGCCTGGGAGCTCTCTGGCTAACTAGGGAACCCACTGCTTAAGCCTCAATAAAGCTTGCCTTGAGTGC
TTCAAGTAGTGTGTGCCCGTCTGTTGTGTGACTCTGGTAACTAGAGATCCCTCAGACCCTTTTAGTCAGT
GTGGAAAATCTCTAGCAGTGGCGCCCGAACAGGGACTTGAAAGCGAAAGGGAAACCAGAGGAGCTCTCTC
GACGCAGGACTCGGCTTGCTGAAGCGCGCACGGCAAGAGGCGAGGGGCGGCGACTGGTGAGTACGCCAAA
AATTTTGACTAGCGGAGGCTAGAAGGAGAGAGATGGGTGCGAGAGCGTCAGTATTAAGCGGGGGAGAATT
AGATCGCGATGGGAAAAAATTCGGTTAAGGCCAGGGGGAAAGAAAAAATATAAATTAAAACATATAGTAT
GGGCAAGCAGGGAGCTAGAACGATTCGCAGTTAATCCTGGCCTGTTAGAAACATCAGAAGGCTGTAGACA
AATACTGGGACAGCTACAACCATCCCTTCAGACAGGATCAGAAGAACTTAGATCATTATATAATACAGTA
GCAACCCTCTATTGTGTGCATCAAAGGATAGAGATAAAAGACACCAAGGAAGCTTTAGACAAGATAGAGG
AAGAGCAAAACAAAAGTAAGACCACCGCACAGCAAGCGGCCGCTGATCTTCAGACCTGGAGGAGGAGATA
TGAGGGACAATTGGAGAAGTGAATTATATAAATATAAAGTAGTAAAAATTGAACCATTAGGAGTAGCACC
CACCAAGGCAAAGAGAAGAGTGGTGCAGAGAGAAAAAAGAGCAGTGGGAATAGGAGCTTTGTTCCTTGGG
TTCTTGGGAGCAGCAGGAAGCACTATGGGCGCAGCGTCAATGACGCTGACGGTACAGGCCAGACAATTAT
TGTCTGGTATAGTGCAGCAGCAGAACAATTTGCTGAGGGCTATTGAGGCGCAACAGCATCTGTTGCAACT
CACAGTCTGGGGCATCAAGCAGCTCCAGGCAAGAATCCTGGCTGTGGAAAGATACCTAAAGGATCAACAG
CTCCTGGGGATTTGGGGTTGCTCTGGAAAACTCATTTGCACCACTGCTGTGCCTTGGAATGCTAGTTGGA
GTAATAAATCTCTGGAACAGATTTGGAATCACACGACCTGGATGGAGTGGGACAGAGAAATTAACAATTA
CACAAGCTTAATACACTCCTTAATTGAAGAATCGCAAAACCAGCAAGAAAAGAATGAACAAGAATTATTG
GAATTAGATAAATGGGCAAGTTTGTGGAATTGGTTTAACATAACAAATTGGCTGTGGTATATAAAATTAT
TCATAATGATAGTAGGAGGCTTGGTAGGTTTAAGAATAGTTTTTGCTGTACTTTCTATAGTGAATAGAGT
TAGGCAGGGATATTCACCATTATCGTTTCAGACCCACCTCCCAACCCCGAGGGGACCCAGAGAGGGCCTA
TTTCCCATGATTCCTTCATATTTGCATATACGATACAAGGCTGTTAGAGAGATAATTAGAATTAATTTGA
CTGTAAACACAAAGATATTAGTACAAAATACGTGACGTAGAAAGTAATAATTTCTTGGGTAGTTTGCAGT
TTTAAAATTATGTTTTAAAATGGACTATCATATGCTTACCGTAACTTGAAAGTATTTCGATTTCTTGGCT
TTATATATCTTGTGGAAAGGACGAAACACCGCACGGCACCAAAAACAAGCGGTTTTAGAGCTAGAAATAG
CAAGTTAAAATAAGGCTAGTCCGTTATCAACTTGAAAAAGTGGCACCGAGTCGGTGCTTTTTTGAATTCT
AGATCTTGAGACAAATGGCAGTATTCATCCACAATTTTAAAAGAAAAGGGGGGATTGGGGGGTACAGTGC
AGGGGAAAGAATAGTAGACATAATAGCAACAGACATACAAACTAAAGAATTACAAAAACAAATTACAAAA
ATTCAAAATTTTCGGGTTTATTACAGGGACAGCAGAGATCCACTTTGGCGCCGGCTCGAGTGGCTCCGGT
GCCCGTCAGTGGGCAGAGCGCACATCGCCCACAGTCCCCGAGAAGTTGGGGGGAGGGGTCGGCAATTGAA
CCGGTGCCTAGAGAAGGTGGCGCGGGGTAAACTGGGAAAGTGATGTCGTGTACTGGCTCCGCCTTTTTCC
CGAGGGTGGGGGAGAACCGTATATAAGTGCAGTAGTCGCCGTGAACGTTCTTTTTCGCAACGGGTTTGCC
GCCAGAACACAGGTGTCGTGACGCGGGATCCGCCACCATGACCGAGTACAAGCCCACGGTGCGCCTCGCC
ACCCGCGACGACGTCCCCAGGGCCGTACGCACCCTCGCCGCCGCGTTCGCCGACTACCCCGCCACGCGCC
ACACCGTCGATCCGGACCGCCACATCGAGCGGGTCACCGAGCTGCAAGAACTCTTCCTCACGCGCGTCGG
GCTCGACATCGGCAAGGTGTGGGTCGCGGACGACGGCGCCGCGGTGGCGGTCTGGACCACGCCGGAGAGC
GTCGAAGCGGGGGCGGTGTTCGCCGAGATCGGCCCGCGCATGGCCGAGTTGAGCGGTTCCCGGCTGGCCG
CGCAGCAACAGATGGAAGGCCTCCTGGCGCCGCACCGGCCCAAGGAGCCCGCGTGGTTCCTGGCCACCGT
CGGAGTCTCGCCCGACCACCAGGGCAAGGGTCTGGGCAGCGCCGTCGTGCTCCCCGGAGTGGAGGCGGCC
GAGCGCGCCGGGGTGCCCGCCTTCCTGGAGACCTCCGCGCCCCGCAACCTCCCCTTCTACGAGCGGCTCG
GCTTCACCGTCACCGCCGACGTCGAGGTGCCCGAAGGACCGCGCACCTGGTGCATGACCCGCAAGCCCGG
TGCCTGAACGCGTTAAGTCGACAATCAACCTCTGGATTACAAAATTTGTGAAAGATTGACTGGTATTCTT
AACTATGTTGCTCCTTTTACGCTATGTGGATACGCTGCTTTAATGCCTTTGTATCATGCTATTGCTTCCC
GTATGGCTTTCATTTTCTCCTCCTTGTATAAATCCTGGTTGCTGTCTCTTTATGAGGAGTTGTGGCCCGT
TGTCAGGCAACGTGGCGTGGTGTGCACTGTGTTTGCTGACGCAACCCCCACTGGTTGGGGCATTGCCACC
ACCTGTCAGCTCCTTTCCGGGACTTTCGCTTTCCCCCTCCCTATTGCCACGGCGGAACTCATCGCCGCCT
GCCTTGCCCGCTGCTGGACAGGGGCTCGGCTGTTGGGCACTGACAATTCCGTGGTGTTGTCGGGGAAATC
ATCGTCCTTTCCTTGGCTGCTCGCCTGTGTTGCCACCTGGATTCTGCGCGGGACGTCCTTCTGCTACGTC
CCTTCGGCCCTCAATCCAGCGGACCTTCCTTCCCGCGGCCTGCTGCCGGCTCTGCGGCCTCTTCCGCGTC
TTCGCCTTCGCCCTCAGACGAGTCGGATCTCCCTTTGGGCCGCCTCCCCGCGTCGACTTTAAGACCAATG
ACTTACAAGGCAGCTGTAGATCTTAGCCACTTTTTAAAAGAAAAGGGGGGACTGGAAGGGCTAATTCACT
CCCAACGAAGACAAGATCTGCTTTTTGCTTGTACTGGGTCTCTCTGGTTAGACCAGATCTGAGCCTGGGA
GCTCTCTGGCTAACTAGGGAACCCACTGCTTAAGCCTCAATAAAGCTTGCCTTGAGTGCTTCAAGTAGTG
TGTGCCCGTCTGTTGTGTGACTCTGGTAACTAGAGATCCCTCAGACCCTTTTAGTCAGTGTGGAAAATCT
CTAGCAGTACGTATAGTAGTTCATGTCATCTTATTATTCAGTATTTATAACTTGCAAAGAAATGAATATC
AGAGAGTGAGAGGAACTTGTTTATTGCAGCTTATAATGGTTACAAATAAAGCAATAGCATCACAAATTTC
ACAAATAAAGCATTTTTTTCACTGCATTCTAGTTGTGGTTTGTCCAAACTCATCAATGTATCTTATCATG
TCTGGCTCTAGCTATCCCGCCCCTAACTCCGCCCATCCCGCCCCTAACTCCGCCCAGTTCCGCCCATTCT
CCGCCCCATGGCTGACTAATTTTTTTTATTTATGCAGAGGCCGAGGCCGCCTCGGCCTCTGAGCTATTCC
AGAAGTAGTGAGGAGGCTTTTTTGGAGGCCTAGGGACGTACCCAATTCGCCCTATAGTGAGTCGTATTAC
GCGCGCTCACTGGCCGTCGTTTTACAACGTCGTGACTGGGAAAACCCTGGCGTTACCCAACTTAATCGCC
TTGCAGCACATCCCCCTTTCGCCAGCTGGCGTAATAGCGAAGAGGCCCGCACCGATCGCCCTTCCCAACA
GTTGCGCAGCCTGAATGGCGAATGGG
[124 nt withheld, positions 5487-5610]
C
[91 nt withheld, positions 5612-5702]
A
[49 nt withheld, positions 5704-5752]
CCTTTGACGTTGGAGTCCACGTTCTTT
[37 nt withheld, positions 5780-5816]
ACCCTATCTCGGTCTATTCTTTTGATTTATAAGGGATTTTGCCGATTTCGGCCTATTGGTTAAAAAATGA
GCTGATTTAACAAAAATTTAACGCGAATTTTAACAAAATATTAACGCTTACAATTTAGGTGGCACTTTTC
GGGGAAATGTGCGCGGAACCCCTATTTGTTTATTTTTCTAAATACATTCAAATATGTATCCGCTCATGAG
ACAATAACCCTGATAAATGCTTCAATAATATTGAAAAAGGAAGAGTATGAGTATTCAACATTTCCGTGTC
GCCCTTATTCCCTTTTTTGCGGCATTTTGCCTTCCTGTTTTTGCTCACCCAGAAACGCTGGTGAAAGTAA
AAGATGCTGAAGATCAGTTGGGTGCACGAGTGGGTTACATCGAACTGGATCTCAACAGCGGTAAGATCCT
TGAGAGTTTTCGCCCCGAAGAACGTTTTCCAATGATGAGCACTTTTAAAGTTCTGCTATGTGGCGCGGTA
TTATCCCGTATTGACGCCGGGCAAGAGCAACTCGGTCGCCGCATACACTATTCTCAGAATGACTTGGTTG
AGTACTCACCAGTCACAGAAAAGCATCTTACGGATGGCATGACAGTAAGAGAATTATGCAGTGCTGCCAT
AACCATGAGTGATAACACTGCGGCCAACTTACTTCTGACAACGATCGGAGGACCGAAGGAGCTAACCGCT
TTTTTGCACAACATGGGGGATCATGTAACTCGCCTTGATCGTTGGGAACCGGAGCTGAATGAAGCCATAC
CAAACGACGAGCGTGACACCACGATGCCTGTAGCAATGGCAACAACGTTGCGCAAACTATTAACTGGCGA
ACTACTTACTCTAGCTTCCCGGCAACAATTAATAGACTGGATGGAGGCGGATAAAGTTGCAGGACCACTT
CTGCGCTCGGCCCTTCCGGCTGGCTGGTTTATTGCTGATAAATCTGGAGCCGGTGAGCGTGGGTCTCGCG
GTATCATTGCAGCACTGGGGCCAGATGGTAAGCCCTCCCGTATCGTAGTTATCTACACGACGGGGAGTCA
GGCAACTATGGATGAACGAAATAGACAGATCGCTGAGATAGGTGCCTCACTGATTAAGCATTGGTAACTG
TCAGACCAAGTTTACTCATATATACTTTAGATTGATTTAAAACTTCATTTTTAATTTAAAAGGATCTAGG
TGAAGATCCTTTTTGATAATCTCATGACCAAAATCCCTTAACGTGAGTTTTCGTTCCACTGAGCGTCAGA
CCCCGTAGAAAAGATCAAAGGATCTTCTTGAGATCCTTTTTTTCTGCGCGTAATCTGCTGCTTGCAAACA
AAAAAACCACCGCTACCAGCGGTGGTTTGTTTGCCGGATCAAGAGCTACCAACTCTTTTTCCGAAGGTAA
CTGGCTTCAGCAGAGCGCAGATACCAAATACTGTTCTTCTAGTGTAGCCGTAGTTAGGCCACCACTTCAA
GAACT
